Addgene plasmid #202029: ePE2
Purpose: Prime Editing plasmid for tag insertion
Depositing lab: Pengcheng Wei. Depositing organization: Rice Research Institute, Anhui Academy of Agricultural Sciences. Publication: Prime editing-mediated precise knockin of protein tag sequences in the rice genome. Li J, Ding J, Zhu J, Xu R, Gu D, Liu X, Liang J, Qiu C, Wang H, Li M, Qin R, Wei P. Plant Commun. 2023 Mar 7:100572. doi: 10.1016/j.xplc.2023.100572. PubMed 36883004.
Backbone
  Vector backbone: PHUC
  Vector type: Plant Expression, CRISPR
  Selectable markers: Hygromycin
Growth in bacteria
  Bacterial resistance: Kanamycin, 50 μg/mL
  Growth temperature: 37°C
  Growth strain: DH5alpha
  Copy number: Unknown
Gene/Insert
  Gene/Insert name: Cas9,
Terms and licenses: Academic/Nonprofit Terms; Industry Terms: Not Available to Industry
How to cite: ePE2 was a gift from Pengcheng Wei (Addgene plasmid # 202029 ; http://n2t.net/addgene:202029 ; RRID:Addgene_202029)
