[The description below was written by a language model from this plasmid's Addgene catalogue record and pLannotate feature annotations shown in this document.]
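Description:
ePE2 is a roughly 19.9 kb plant binary vector for prime editing, built on the PHUC backbone and catalogued as a plant expression/CRISPR plasmid intended for inserting protein tag sequences, with the associated work carried out in rice. Its backbone has the layout typical of Agrobacterium T-DNA vectors. A ColE1/pMB1-type origin with the bom site supports replication in E. coli, while the pVS1 oriV with RepA and StaA provides replication and stable maintenance in Agrobacterium. A kanamycin resistance gene (aphA-3) outside the T-DNA serves as the bacterial selection marker.

Between the nopaline-type right and left border repeats lie three functional regions. The main payload is a maize polyubiquitin promoter driving an open reading frame in which Streptococcus pyogenes Cas9 is followed directly by a segment matching the Moloney murine leukemia virus pol polyprotein. This arrangement is consistent with the Cas9–reverse transcriptase fusion that defines a prime editor, terminated by a CaMV poly(A) signal. The record does not specify which Cas9 nickase or reverse transcriptase mutations are present.

Upstream, a partial CaMV 35S promoter, a tRNA element, fragments of gentamicin and spectinomycin/streptomycin resistance genes and the Arabidopsis HSP18.2 terminator are annotated. This probably represents a guide RNA expression cassette with a replaceable bacterial marker stuffer for cloning the pegRNA, although the record does not say so.

An enhanced 35S promoter driving hygromycin phosphotransferase, with a CaMV poly(A) signal, allows selection of transformed plant tissue. The remnant lacZα and lac regulatory fragments and the attB2 site appear to be cloning scars.
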