Features (pLannotate 1.2.2; 29 found; start..end, strand, type, name):
     21..45      -  misc_feature   RB T-DNA repeat: right border repeat from nopaline C58 T-DNA
    111..265     -  CDS            lacZα (fragment): LacZα fragment of β-galactosidase; lacZ fragment
    456..708     +  promoter       CaMV 35S promoter (fragment): strong constitutive promoter from cauliflower mosaic virus
   1273..1343    +  ncRNA          tRNA: Accession: RF00005 - tRNA
   1361..1384    +  promoter       Pc promoter (fragment): intI1 (promoter lies within the coding sequence); class 1 integron promoter
   1560..1616    +  CDS            GmR (fragment): gentamycin acetyltransferase; aacC1; confers resistance to gentamycin
   1627..2414    +  CDS            SmR (fragment): aminoglycoside adenylyltransferase (Murphy, 1985); aadA; confers resistance to spectinomycin and streptomycin
   2664..2912    +  terminator     HSP terminator: efficient transcription terminator from the Arabidopsis thaliana heat shock protein 18.2 gene (Nagaya et al., 2010)
   2919..4903    +  promoter       Ubi promoter: maize polyubiquitin gene promoter
   4937..9037    +  CDS            cas9: CAS9_STRP1 - Also known as csn1 From Streptococcus pyogenes serotype M1.
   9086..10897   +  CDS            gag-pol (fragment): POL_MLVMS - Experimental evidence at protein level: Swiss-Prot protein existence level 1. [Integrase]: Catalyzes viral DNA integration into the host chromosome, by performing a series of DNA cutting and joining reactions. This enzyme activity takes place after virion entry into a cell and reverse transcription of the RNA genome in dsDNA. The first step in the integration process is 3' processing. This step requires a complex comprising the viral genome, matrix protein and integrase. This complex is called the pre-integration complex (PIC). The integrase protein removes 2 nucleotides from each
  10983..11007   -  protein_bind   attB2: mutant version of attB; recombination site for the Gateway® BP reaction BP Clonase™
  11126..11285   +  polyA_signal   CaMV poly(A) signal (fragment): cauliflower mosaic virus polyadenylation signal
  11328..11350   -  protein_bind   lac operator (fragment): The lac repressor binds to the lac operator to inhibit transcription in E. coli. This inhibition can be relieved by adding lactose or isopropyl-β-D-thiogalactopyranoside (IPTG). lac repressor encoded by lacI
  11354..11384   -  promoter       lac promoter: promoter for the E. coli lac operon
  11399..11420   -  protein_bind   CAP binding site: CAP binding activates transcription in the presence of cAMP. E. coli catabolite activator protein
  11433..11521   -  CDS            lacI (fragment): lac repressor; lacI; The lac repressor binds to the lac operator to inhibit transcription in E. coli. This inhibition can be relieved by adding lactose or isopropyl-β-D-thiogalactopyranoside (IPTG).
  11611..12287   +  promoter       CaMV 35S promoter (enhanced): cauliflower mosaic virus 35S promoter with a duplicated enhancer region
  12354..13379   +  CDS            HygR: hygromycin B phosphotransferase confers resistance to hygromycin
  13420..13594   +  polyA_signal   CaMV poly(A) signal: cauliflower mosaic virus polyadenylation signal
  13672..13696   -  misc_feature   LB T-DNA repeat: left border repeat from nopaline C58 T-DNA
  14121..14915   +  CDS            KanR: aminoglycoside phosphotransferase; aphA-3; confers resistance to kanamycin
  15002..15590   +  rep_origin     ori: high-copy-number ColE1/pMB1/pBR322/pUC origin of replication
  15776..15916   -  misc_feature   bom: basis of mobility region from pBR322
  16018..16057   -  CDS            rop (fragment): Rop protein, which maintains plasmids at low copy number; rop
  16260..16454   -  rep_origin     pVS1 oriV: origin of replication for the Pseudomonas plasmid pVS1 (Heeb et al., 2000)
  16520..17593   -  CDS            pVS1 RepA: replication protein from the Pseudomonas plasmid pVS1 (Heeb et al., 2000)
  18022..18651   -  CDS            pVS1 StaA: stability protein from the Pseudomonas plasmid pVS1 (Heeb et al., 2000)
  19211..19612   -  CDS            Y4CG_SINFN (fragment): Protein inferred from homology: Swiss-Prot protein existence level 3. From Sinorhizobium fredii (strain NBRC 101917 / NGR234).
>Addgene plasmid #202029 | ePE2 | addgene full sequence | sequence record 405487 | Addgene NGS Result
TAAACGCTCTTTTCTCTTAGGTTTACCCGCCAATATATCCTGTCAAACACTGATAGTTTAAACTGAAGGC
GGGAAACGACAATCTGATCCAAGCTCAAGCTGCTCTAGCATTCGCCATTCAGGCTGCGCAACTGTTGGGA
AGGGCGATCGGTGCGGGCCTCTTCGCTATTACGCCAGCTGGCGAAAGGGGGATGTGCTGCAAGGCGATTA
AGTTGGGTAACGCCAGGGTTTTCCCAGTCACGACGTTGTAAAACGACGGCCAGTGCCAAGCTTATGGAGT
CAAAGATTCAAATAGAGGACCTAACAGAACTCGCCGTAAAGACTGGCGAACAGTTCATACAGAGTCTCTT
ACGACTCAATGACAAGAAGAAAATCTTCGTCAACATGGTGGAGCACGACACACTTGTCTACTCCAAAAAT
ATCAAAGATACAGTCTCAGAAGACCAAAGGGCAATTGAGACTTTTCAACAAAGGGTAATATCCGGAAACC
TCCTCGGATTCCATTGCCCAGCTATCTGTCACTTTATTGTGAAGATAGTGGAAAAGGAAGGTGGCTCCTA
CAAATGCCATCATTGCGATAAAGGAAAGGCCATCGTTGAAGATGCCTCTGCCGACAGTGGTCCCAAAGAT
GGACCCCCACCCACGAGGAGCATCGTGGAAAAAGAAGACGTTCCAACCACGTCTTCAAAGCAAGTGGATT
GATGTGATTGGCAGACATACTGTCCCACAAATGAAGATGGAATCTGTAAAAGAAAACGCGTGAAATAATG
CGTCTGACAAAGGTTAGGTCGGCTGCCTTTAATCAATACCAAAGTGGTCCCTACCACGATGGAAAAACTG
TGCAGTCGGTTTGGCTTTTTCTGACGAACAAATAAGATTCGTGGCCGACAGGTGGGGGTCCACCATGTGA
AGGCATCTTCAGACTCCAATAATGGAGCAATGACGTAAGGGCTTACGAAATAAGTAAGGGTAGTTTGGGA
AATGTCCACTCACCCGTCAGTCTATAAATACTTAGCCCCTCCCTCATTGTTAAGGGAGCAAAATCTCAGA
GAGATAGTCCTAGAGAGAGAAAGAGAGCAAGTAGCCTAGAAGTAGTCAAGGCGGCGAAGTATTCAGGCAC
GTGGCCAGGAAGAAGAAAAGCCAAGACGACGAAAACAGGTAAGAGCTAAGCATCTAGAAAGTTGAAAACA
ATCTTCAAAAGTCCCACATCGCTTAGATAAGAAAACGAAGCTGAGTTTATATACAGCTAGAGTCGAAGTA
GTGATTGAACAAAGCACCAGTGGTCTAGTGGTAGAATAGTACCCTGCCACGGTACAGACCCGGGTTCGAT
TCCCGGCTGGTGCAAGAGACCAACCCAGTGGACATAAGCCTGTTCGGTTCGTAAGCTGTAATGCAAGTAG
CGTATGCGCTCACGCAACTGGTCCAGAACCTTGACCGAACGCAGCGGTGGTAACGGCGCAGTGGCGGTTT
TCATGGCTTGTTATGACTGTTTTTTTGGGGTACAGTCTATGCCTCGGGCATCCAAGCAGCAAGCGCGTTA
CGCCGTGGGTCGATGTTTGATGTTATGGAGCAGCAACGATGTTACGCAGCAGGGCAGTCGCCCTAAAACA
AAGTTAAACATCATGGGGGAAGCGGTGATCGCCGAAGTATCGACTCAACTATCAGAGGTAGTTGGCGTCA
TCGAGCGCCATCTCGAACCGACGTTGCTGGCCGTACATTTGTACGGCTCCGCAGTGGATGGCGGCCTGAA
GCCACACAGTGATATTGATTTGCTGGTTACGGTGACCGTAAGGCTTGATGAAACAACGCGGCGAGCTTTG
ATCAACGACCTTTTGGAAACTTCGGCTTCCCCTGGAGAGAGCGAGATTCTCCGCGCTGTAGAAGTCACCA
TTGTTGTGCACGACGACATCATTCCGTGGCGTTATCCAGCTAAGCGCGAACTGCAATTTGGAGAATGGCA
GCGCAATGACATTCTTGCAGGTATCTTCGAGCCAGCCACGATCGACATTGATCTGGCTATCTTGCTGACA
AAAGCAAGAGAACATAGCGTTGCCTTGGTAGGTCCAGCGGCGGAGGAACTCTTTGATCCGGTTCCTGAAC
AGGATCTATTTGAGGCGCTAAATGAAACCTTAACGCTATGGAACTCGCCGCCCGACTGGGCTGGCGATGA
GCGAAATGTAGTGCTTACGTTGTCCCGCATTTGGTACAGCGCAGTAACCGGCAAAATCGCGCCGAAGGAT
GTCGCTGCCGACTGGGCAATGGAGCGCCTGCCGGCCCAGTATCAGCCCGTCATACTTGAAGCTAGACAGG
CTTATCTTGGACAAGAAGAAGATCGCTTGGCCTCGCGCGCAGATCAGTTGGAAGAATTTGTCCACTACGT
GAAAGGCGAGATCACCAAGGTAGTCGGCAAATAATGTCTAGCTAGAAATTCGTTCAAGCCGACGCCGCTT
CGCGGCGCGGCTTAACTCAAGCGTTAGATGCACTAAGCACATAATTGCTCACAGCCAAACTATCAGGTCA
AGTCTGCTTTTATTATTTTTAAGCGTGCATAATAAGCCGGTCTCAGGCCGGCATGGTCCCAGCCTCCTCG
CTGGCGCCGGCTGGGCAACATGCTTCGGCATGGCGAATGGGACTTTTTTTTGATATCTCCGGGGCTAATT
GAATATGAAGATGAAGATGAAATATTTGGTGTGTCAAATAAAAAGCTGGTGTGCTTAAGTTTGTGTTTTT
TTCTTGGCTTGTTGTGTTATGAATTTGTGGCTTTTTCTAATATTAAATGAATGTAAGATCTCATTATAAT
GAATAAACAAATGTTTCTATAATCCATTGTGAATGTTTTGTTGGATCTCTTCTGCAGCATATAACTACTG
TATGTGCTATGGTATGGACTATGGAATATGATTAAAGATAAGAAGCTTTGCAGCGTGACCCGGTCGTGCC
CCTCTCTAGAGATAATGAGCATTGCATGTCTAAGTTATAAAAAATTACCACATATTTTTTTTGTCACACT
TGTTTGAAGTGCAGTTTATCTATCTTTATACATATATTTAAACTTTACTCTACGAATAATATAATCTATA
GTACTACAATAATATCAGTGTTTTAGAGAATCATATAAATGAACAGTTAGACATGGTCTAAAGGACAATT
GAGTATTTTGACAACAGGACTCTACAGTTTTATCTTTTTAGTGTGCATGTGTTCTCCTTTTTTTTTGCAA
ATAGCTTCACCTATATAATACTTCATCCATTTTATTAGTACATCCATTTAGGGTTTAGGGTTAATGGTTT
TTATAGACTAATTTTTTTAGTACATCTATTTTATTCTATTTTAGCCTCTAAATTAAGAAAACTAAAACTC
TATTTTAGTTTTTTTATTTAATAATTTAGATATAAAATAGAATAAAATAAAGTGACTAAAAATTAAACAA
ATACCCTTTAAGAAATTAAAAAAACTAAGGAAACATTTTTCTTGTTTCGAGTAGATAATGCCAGCCTGTT
AAACGCCGTCGACGAGTCTAACGGACACCAACCAGCGAACCAGCAGCGTCGCGTCGGGCCAAGCGAAGCA
GACGGCACGGCATCTCTGTCGCTGCCTCTGGACCCCTCTCGAGAGTTCCGCTCCACCGTTGGACTTGCTC
CGCTGTCGGCATCCAGAAATTGCGTGGCGGAGCGGCAGACGTGAGCCGGCACGGCAGGCGGCCTCCTCCT
CCTCTCACGGCACCGGCAGCTACGGGGGATTCCTTTCCCACCGCTCCTTCGCTTTCCCTTCCTCGCCCGC
CGTAATAAATAGACACCCCCTCCACACCCTCTTTCCCCAACCTCGTGTTGTTCGGAGCGCACACACACAC
AACCAGATCTCCCCCAAATCCACCCGTCGGCACCTCCGCTTCAAGGTACGCCGCTCGTCCTCCCCCCCCC
CCTCTCTACCTTCTCTAGATCGGCGTTCCGGTCCATGGTTAGGGCCCGGTAGTTCTACTTCTGTTCATGT
TTGTGTTAGATCCGTGTTTGTGTTAGATCCGTGCTGCTAGCGTTCGTACACGGATGCGACCTGTACGTCA
GACACGTTCTGATTGCTAACTTGCCAGTGTTTCTCTTTGGGGAATCCTGGGATGGCTCTAGCCGTTCCGC
AGACGGGATCGATTTCATGATTTTTTTTGTTTCGTTGCATAGGGTTTGGTTTGCCCTTTTCCTTTATTTC
AATATATGCCGTGCACTTGTTTGTCGGGTCATCTTTTCATGCTTTTTTTTGTCTTGGTTGTGATGATGTG
GTCTGGTTGGGCGGTCGTTCTAGATCGGAGTAGAATTCTGTTTCAAACTACCTGGTGGATTTATTAATTT
TGGATCTGTATGTGTGTGCCATACATATTCATAGTTACGAATTGAAGATGATGGATGGAAATATCGATCT
AGGATAGGTATACATGTTGATGCGGGTTTTACTGATGCATATACAGAGATGCTTTTTGTTCGCTTGGTTG
TGATGATGTGGTGTGGTTGGGCGGTCGTTCATTCGTTCTAGATCGGAGTAGAATACTGTTTCAAACTACC
TGGTGTATTTATTAATTTTGGAACTGTATGTGTGTGTCATACATCTTCATAGTTACGAGTTTAAGATGGA
TGGAAATATCGATCTAGGATAGGTATACATGTTGATGTGGGTTTTACTGATGCATATACATGATGGCATA
TGCAGCATCTATTCATATGCTCTAACCTTGAGTACCTATCTATTATAATAAACAAGTATGTTTTATAATT
ATTTTGATCTTGATATACTTGGATGATGGCATATGCAGCAGCTATATGTGGATTTTTTTAGCCCTGCCTT
CATACGCTATTTATTTGCTTGGTACTGTTTCTTTTGTCGATGCTCACCCTGTTGTTTGGTGTTACTTCTG
CAGGCCACCATGGCCCCAAAGAAGAAGCGCAAGGTCGACAAGAAGTACTCCATCGGCCTCGACATCGGCA
CCAATTCTGTTGGCTGGGCCGTGATCACCGACGAGTACAAGGTGCCGTCCAAGAAGTTCAAGGTCCTCGG
CAACACCGACCGCCACTCCATCAAGAAGAATCTCATCGGCGCCCTGCTGTTCGACTCTGGCGAGACAGCC
GAGGCTACAAGGCTCAAGAGGACCGCTAGACGCAGGTACACCAGGCGCAAGAACCGCATCTGCTACCTCC
AAGAGATCTTCTCCAACGAGATGGCCAAGGTGGACGACAGCTTCTTCCACAGGCTCGAGGAGAGCTTCCT
CGTCGAGGAGGACAAGAAGCACGAGCGCCATCCGATCTTCGGCAACATCGTGGATGAGGTGGCCTACCAC
GAGAAGTACCCGACCATCTACCACCTCCGCAAGAAGCTCGTCGACTCCACCGATAAGGCCGACCTCAGGC
TCATCTACCTCGCCCTCGCCCACATGATCAAGTTCAGGGGCCACTTCCTCATCGAGGGCGACCTCAACCC
GGACAACTCCGATGTGGACAAGCTGTTCATCCAGCTCGTGCAGACCTACAACCAGCTGTTCGAGGAGAAC
CCGATCAACGCCTCTGGCGTTGACGCCAAGGCTATTCTCTCTGCCAGGCTCTCTAAGTCCCGCAAGCTCG
AGAATCTGATCGCCCAACTTCCGGGCGAGAAGAAGAATGGCCTCTTCGGCAACCTGATCGCCCTCTCTCT
TGGCCTCACCCCGAACTTCAAGTCCAACTTCGACCTCGCCGAGGACGCCAAGCTCCAGCTTTCCAAGGAC
ACCTACGACGACGACCTCGACAATCTCCTCGCCCAGATTGGCGATCAGTACGCCGATCTGTTCCTCGCCG
CCAAGAATCTCTCCGACGCCATCCTCCTCAGCGACATCCTCAGGGTGAACACCGAGATCACCAAGGCCCC
ACTCTCCGCCTCCATGATCAAGAGGTACGACGAGCACCACCAGGACCTCACACTCCTCAAGGCCCTCGTG
AGACAGCAGCTCCCAGAGAAGTACAAGGAGATCTTCTTCGACCAGTCCAAGAACGGCTACGCCGGCTACA
TCGATGGCGGCGCTTCTCAAGAGGAGTTCTACAAGTTCATCAAGCCGATCCTCGAGAAGATGGACGGCAC
CGAGGAGCTGCTCGTGAAGCTCAAGAGAGAGGACCTCCTCCGCAAGCAGCGCACCTTCGATAATGGCTCC
ATCCCGCACCAGATCCACCTCGGCGAGCTTCATGCTATCCTCCGCAGGCAAGAGGACTTCTACCCGTTCC
TCAAGGACAACCGCGAGAAGATTGAGAAGATCCTCACCTTCCGCATCCCGTACTACGTGGGCCCGCTCGC
CAGGGGCAACTCCAGGTTCGCCTGGATGACCAGAAAGTCCGAGGAGACAATCACCCCCTGGAACTTCGAG
GAGGTGGTGGATAAGGGCGCCTCTGCCCAGTCTTTCATCGAGCGCATGACCAACTTCGACAAGAACCTCC
CGAACGAGAAGGTGCTCCCGAAGCACTCACTCCTCTACGAGTACTTCACCGTGTACAACGAGCTGACCAA
GGTGAAGTACGTGACCGAGGGGATGAGGAAGCCAGCTTTCCTTAGCGGCGAGCAAAAGAAGGCCATCGTC
GACCTGCTGTTCAAGACCAACCGCAAGGTGACCGTGAAGCAGCTCAAGGAGGACTACTTCAAGAAAATCG
AGTGCTTCGACTCCGTCGAGATCTCCGGCGTCGAGGATAGGTTCAATGCCTCCCTCGGGACCTACCACGA
CCTCCTCAAGATTATCAAGGACAAGGACTTCCTCGACAACGAGGAGAACGAGGACATCCTCGAGGACATC
GTGCTCACCCTCACCCTCTTCGAGGACCGCGAGATGATCGAGGAGCGCCTCAAGACATACGCCCACCTCT
TCGACGACAAGGTGATGAAGCAGCTGAAGCGCAGGCGCTATACCGGCTGGGGCAGGCTCTCTAGGAAGCT
CATCAACGGCATCCGCGACAAGCAGTCCGGCAAGACGATCCTCGACTTCCTCAAGTCCGACGGCTTCGCC
AACCGCAACTTCATGCAGCTCATCCACGACGACTCCCTCACCTTCAAGGAGGACATCCAAAAGGCCCAGG
TGTCCGGCCAAGGCGATTCCCTCCATGAACATATCGCCAATCTCGCCGGCTCCCCGGCTATCAAGAAGGG
CATTCTCCAGACCGTGAAGGTGGTGGACGAGCTGGTGAAGGTGATGGGCAGGCACAAGCCAGAGAACATC
GTGATCGAGATGGCCCGCGAGAACCAGACCACACAGAAGGGCCAAAAGAACTCCCGCGAGCGCATGAAGA
GGATCGAGGAGGGCATTAAGGAGCTGGGCTCCCAGATCCTCAAGGAGCACCCAGTCGAGAACACCCAGCT
CCAGAACGAGAAGCTCTACCTCTACTACCTCCAGAACGGCCGCGACATGTACGTGGACCAAGAGCTGGAC
ATCAACCGCCTCTCCGACTACGACGTGGACGCTATTGTGCCGCAGTCCTTCCTGAAGGACGACTCCATCG
ACAACAAGGTGCTCACCCGCTCCGACAAGAACAGGGGCAAGTCCGATAACGTGCCGTCCGAAGAGGTCGT
CAAGAAGATGAAGAACTACTGGCGCCAGCTCCTCAACGCCAAGCTCATCACCCAGAGGAAGTTCGACAAC
CTCACCAAGGCCGAGAGAGGCGGCCTTTCCGAGCTTGATAAGGCCGGCTTCATCAAGCGCCAGCTCGTCG
AGACACGCCAGATCACAAAGCACGTGGCCCAGATCCTCGACTCCCGCATGAACACCAAGTACGACGAGAA
CGACAAGCTCATCCGCGAGGTGAAGGTCATCACCCTCAAGTCCAAGCTCGTGTCCGACTTCCGCAAGGAC
TTCCAGTTCTACAAGGTGCGCGAGATCAACAACTACCACCACGCCCACGACGCCTACCTCAATGCCGTGG
TGGGCACAGCCCTCATCAAGAAGTACCCAAAGCTCGAGTCCGAGTTCGTGTACGGCGACTACAAGGTGTA
CGACGTGCGCAAGATGATCGCCAAGTCCGAGCAAGAGATCGGCAAGGCGACCGCCAAGTACTTCTTCTAC
TCCAACATCATGAATTTCTTCAAGACCGAGATCACGCTCGCCAACGGCGAGATTAGGAAGAGGCCGCTCA
TCGAGACAAACGGCGAGACAGGCGAGATCGTGTGGGACAAGGGCAGGGATTTCGCCACAGTGCGCAAGGT
GCTCTCCATGCCGCAAGTGAACATCGTGAAGAAGACCGAGGTTCAGACCGGCGGCTTCTCCAAGGAGTCC
ATCCTCCCAAAGCGCAACTCCGACAAGCTGATCGCCCGCAAGAAGGACTGGGACCCGAAGAAGTATGGCG
GCTTCGATTCTCCGACCGTGGCCTACTCTGTGCTCGTGGTTGCCAAGGTCGAGAAGGGCAAGAGCAAGAA
GCTCAAGTCCGTCAAGGAGCTGCTGGGCATCACGATCATGGAGCGCAGCAGCTTCGAGAAGAACCCAATC
GACTTCCTCGAGGCCAAGGGCTACAAGGAGGTGAAGAAGGACCTCATCATCAAGCTCCCGAAGTACAGCC
TCTTCGAGCTTGAGAACGGCCGCAAGAGAATGCTCGCCTCTGCTGGCGAGCTTCAGAAGGGCAACGAGCT
TGCTCTCCCGTCCAAGTACGTGAACTTCCTCTACCTCGCCTCCCACTACGAGAAGCTCAAGGGCTCCCCA
GAGGACAACGAGCAAAAGCAGCTGTTCGTCGAGCAGCACAAGCACTACCTCGACGAGATCATCGAGCAGA
TCTCCGAGTTCTCCAAGCGCGTGATCCTCGCCGATGCCAACCTCGATAAGGTGCTCAGCGCCTACAACAA
GCACCGCGATAAGCCAATTCGCGAGCAGGCCGAGAACATCATCCACCTCTTCACCCTCACCAACCTCGGC
GCTCCAGCCGCCTTCAAGTACTTCGACACCACCATCGACCGCAAGCGCTACACCTCTACCAAGGAGGTTC
TCGACGCCACCCTCATCCACCAGTCTATCACAGGCCTCTACGAGACACGCATCGACCTCTCACAACTCGG
CGGCGATAGTGGTTCTGAAACTCCTGGAACATCAGAATCGGCGACGCCGGAGAGCGCTACCGTCGTGTCC
GGGCAGAAACAAGATAGACAAGGCGGCGAGAGGAGGCGTAGCCAGCTGGACCGCGACCAGTGCGCCTACT
GCAAGGAGAAGGGCCACTGGGCAAAAGATTGTCCAAAGAAGCCCCGCGGGCCAAGAGGACCTCGGCCGCA
GACCTCCCTCCTTTCAGGCGGCTCCAGCGGCGGCTCTAAGCGGACCGCCGACGGATCAGAGTTCGAGAGC
CCGAAGAAGAAGAGGAAGGTGTCCGGCGGCTCATCTGGCGGCTCCACACTCAATATCGAGGACGAGTACA
GGCTGCATGAGACATCCAAGGAGCCTGACGTCTCCCTCGGCAGCACATGGCTCTCAGATTTCCCACAGGC
CTGGGCCGAGACAGGCGGCATGGGCCTCGCCGTCCGCCAGGCGCCGCTCATCATTCCACTGAAGGCGACC
TCCACACCGGTGAGCATCAAGCAGTACCCAATGTCTCAGGAGGCAAGGCTTGGCATCAAGCCACACATTC
AGAGGCTCCTGGACCAGGGCATTCTGGTGCCTTGCCAGAGCCCGTGGAACACCCCTCTCCTGCCGGTGAA
GAAGCCTGGCACAAATGACTACCGCCCGGTCCAGGATCTCAGGGAGGTGAACAAGCGCGTCGAGGATATC
CATCCGACAGTCCCGAACCCATACAATCTCCTGTCAGGCCTCCCGCCATCTCACCAGTGGTACACCGTGC
TCGACCTGAAGGATGCGTTCTTCTGCCTCAGGCTGCATCCAACAAGCCAGCCTCTCTTCGCCTTCGAGTG
GCGCGATCCGGAGATGGGCATTTCAGGCCAGCTCACCTGGACACGGCTGCCACAGGGCTTCAAGAACTCT
CCTACCCTCTTCAATGAGGCGCTCCATCGGGACCTGGCCGATTTCAGGATCCAGCACCCAGACCTCATTC
TCCTCCAGTATGTGGACGATCTCCTGCTCGCCGCGACATCCGAGCTGGATTGCCAGCAGGGAACCCGCGC
GCTGCTCCAGACACTGGGAAATCTGGGATACAGGGCATCAGCGAAGAAGGCACAGATCTGCCAGAAGCAG
GTCAAGTACCTCGGCTACCTGCTCAAGGAGGGACAGAGGTGGCTGACAGAGGCAAGGAAGGAGACAGTGA
TGGGCCAGCCTACCCCGAAGACACCACGGCAGCTCAGGGAGTTCCTGGGCAAGGCGGGCTTCTGCCGCCT
CTTCATCCCAGGATTCGCGGAGATGGCGGCGCCACTCTACCCTCTGACCAAGCCTGGCACACTGTTCAAC
TGGGGACCAGACCAGCAGAAGGCGTACCAGGAGATTAAGCAGGCCCTGCTCACAGCACCTGCCCTCGGCC
TGCCGGACCTCACAAAGCCATTCGAGCTGTTCGTGGATGAGAAGCAGGGCTACGCGAAGGGAGTCCTGAC
ACAGAAGCTGGGACCATGGAGGCGCCCAGTGGCCTACCTCTCCAAGAAGCTGGACCCAGTGGCTGCCGGC
TGGCCTCCGTGCCTGAGGATGGTGGCGGCCATTGCCGTCCTCACCAAGGATGCCGGCAAGCTGACAATGG
GCCAGCCTCTCGTCATTCTGGCGCCGCATGCGGTGGAGGCGCTCGTCAAGCAGCCACCTGATAGGTGGCT
GTCCAACGCGCGCATGACCCACTACCAGGCCCTGCTCCTGGACACAGATAGGGTGCAGTTCGGCCCAGTG
GTCGCCCTCAATCCTGCCACACTGCTGCCACTCCCTGAGGAGGGCCTCCAGCATAACTGCCTCGATATTC
TGGCGGAGGCCCATGGAACCCGCCCTGACCTCACAGATCAGCCGCTGAGCCCGAAGAAGAAGAGGAAAGT
GGGATCAGGACCAGCCGCCAAGAGGGTGAAGCTCGATTGAGAGCTCAAGGGTGGGCGCGCCGACCCAGCT
TTCTTGTACAAAGTGGTGATATCCCGCGGCCATGGCGGCCGGGAGCATGCGACGTCGATCTAACTGACTA
GCCGCGGCCATGCTAGAGTCCGCAAAAATCACCAGTCTCTCTCTACAAATCTATCTCTCTCTATTTTTCT
CCAGAATAATGTGTGAGTAGTTCCCAGATAAGGGAATTAGGGTTCTTATAGGGTTTCGCTCATGTGTTGA
GCATATAAGAAACCCTTAGTATGTATTTGTATTTGTAAAATACTTCTATCAATAAAATTTCTAATTCCTA
AAACCAAAATCCAGTGACCTGGAATTCGTAATCATGTCATAGCTGTTTCCTGTGTGAAATTGTTATCCGC
TCACAATTCCACACAACATACGAGCCGGAAGCATAAAGTGTAAAGCCTGGGGTGCCTAATGAGTGAGCTA
ACTCACATTAATTGCGTTGCGCTCACTGCCCGCTTTCCAGTCGGGAAACCTGTCGTGCCAGCTGCATTAA
TGAATCGGCCAACGCGCGGGGAGAGGCGGTTTGCGTATTGGCTAGAGCAGCTTGCCAACATGGTGGAGCA
CGACACTCTCGTCTACTCCAAGAATATCAAAGATACAGTCTCAGAAGACCAAAGGGCTATTGAGACTTTT
CAACAAAGGGTAATATCGGGAAACCTCCTCGGATTCCATTGCCCAGCTATCTGTCACTTCATCAAAAGGA
CAGTAGAAAAGGAAGGTGGCACCTACAAATGCCATCATTGCGATAAAGGAAAGGCTATCGTTCAAGATGC
CTCTGCCGACAGTGGTCCCAAAGATGGACCCCCACCCACGAGGAGCATCGTGGAAAAAGAAGACGTTCCA
ACCACGTCTTCAAAGCAAGTGGATTGATGTGAACATGGTGGAGCACGACACTCTCGTCTACTCCAAGAAT
ATCAAAGATACAGTCTCAGAAGACCAAAGGGCTATTGAGACTTTTCAACAAAGGGTAATATCGGGAAACC
TCCTCGGATTCCATTGCCCAGCTATCTGTCACTTCATCAAAAGGACAGTAGAAAAGGAAGGTGGCACCTA
CAAATGCCATCATTGCGATAAAGGAAAGGCTATCGTTCAAGATGCCTCTGCCGACAGTGGTCCCAAAGAT
GGACCCCCACCCACGAGGAGCATCGTGGAAAAAGAAGACGTTCCAACCACGTCTTCAAAGCAAGTGGATT
GATGTGATATCTCCACTGACGTAAGGGATGACGCACAATCCCACTATCCTTCGCAAGACCCTTCCTCTAT
ATAAGGAAGTTCATTTCATTTGGAGAGGACACGCTGAAATCACCAGTCTCTCTCTACAAATCTATCTCTC
TCGAGCTTTCGCAGATCCCGGGGGCAATGAGATATGAAAAAGCCTGAACTCACCGCGACGTCTGTCGAGA
AGTTTCTGATCGAAAAGTTCGACAGCGTCTCCGACCTGATGCAGCTCTCGGAGGGCGAAGAATCTCGTGC
TTTCAGCTTCGATGTAGGAGGGCGTGGATATGTCCTGCGGGTAAATAGCTGCGCCGATGGTTTCTACAAA
GATCGTTATGTTTATCGGCACTTTGCATCGGCCGCGCTCCCGATTCCGGAAGTGCTTGACATTGGGGAGT
TTAGCGAGAGCCTGACCTATTGCATCTCCCGCCGTTCACAGGGTGTCACGTTGCAAGACCTGCCTGAAAC
CGAACTGCCCGCTGTTCTACAACCGGTCGCGGAGGCTATGGATGCGATCGCTGCGGCCGATCTTAGCCAG
ACGAGCGGGTTCGGCCCATTCGGACCGCAAGGAATCGGTCAATACACTACATGGCGTGATTTCATATGCG
CGATTGCTGATCCCCATGTGTATCACTGGCAAACTGTGATGGACGACACCGTCAGTGCGTCCGTCGCGCA
GGCTCTCGATGAGCTGATGCTTTGGGCCGAGGACTGCCCCGAAGTCCGGCACCTCGTGCACGCGGATTTC
GGCTCCAACAATGTCCTGACGGACAATGGCCGCATAACAGCGGTCATTGACTGGAGCGAGGCGATGTTCG
GGGATTCCCAATACGAGGTCGCCAACATCTTCTTCTGGAGGCCGTGGTTGGCTTGTATGGAGCAGCAGAC
GCGCTACTTCGAGCGGAGGCATCCGGAGCTTGCAGGATCGCCACGACTCCGGGCGTATATGCTCCGCATT
GGTCTTGACCAACTCTATCAGAGCTTGGTTGACGGCAATTTCGATGATGCAGCTTGGGCGCAGGGTCGAT
GCGACGCAATCGTCCGATCCGGAGCCGGGACTGTCGGGCGTACACAAATCGCCCGCAGAAGCGCGGCCGT
CTGGACCGATGGCTGTGTAGAAGTACTCGCCGATAGTGGAAACCGACGCCCCAGCACTCGTCCGAGGGCA
AAGAAATAGAGTAGATGCCGACCGGGATCTGTCGATCGACAAGCTCGAGTTTCTCCATAATAATGTGTGA
GTAGTTCCCAGATAAGGGAATTAGGGTTCCTATAGGGTTTCGCTCATGTGTTGAGCATATAAGAAACCCT
TAGTATGTATTTGTATTTGTAAAATACTTCTATCAATAAAATTTCTAATTCCTAAAACCAAAATCCAGTA
CTAAAATCCAGATCCCCCGAATTAATTCGGCGTTAATTCAGTACATTAAAAACGTCCGCAATGTGTTATT
AAGTTGTCTAAGCGTCAATTTGTTTACACCACAATATATCCTGCCACCAGCCAGCCAACAGCTCCCCGAC
CGGCAGCTCGGCACAAAATCACCACTCGATACAGGCAGCCCATCAGTCCGGGACGGCGTCAGCGGGAGAG
CCGTTGTAAGGCGGCAGACTTTGCTCATGTTACCGATGCTATTCGGAAGAACGGCAACTAAGCTGCCGGG
TTTGAAACACGGATGATCTCGCGGAGGGTAGCATGTTGATTGTAACGATGACAGAGCGTTGCTGCCTGTG
ATCACCGCGGTTTCAAAATCGGCTCCGTCGATACTATGTTATACGCCAACTTTGAAAACAACTTTGAAAA
AGCTGTTTTCTGGTATTTAAGGTTTTAGAATGCAAGGAACAGTGAATTGGAGTTCGTCTTGTTATAATTA
GCTTCTTGGGGTATCTTTAAATACTGTAGAAAAGAGGAAGGAAATAATAAATGGCTAAAATGAGAATATC
ACCGGAATTGAAAAAACTGATCGAAAAATACCGCTGCGTAAAAGATACGGAAGGAATGTCTCCTGCTAAG
GTATATAAGCTGGTGGGAGAAAATGAAAACCTATATTTAAAAATGACGGACAGCCGGTATAAAGGGACCA
CCTATGATGTGGAACGGGAAAAGGACATGATGCTATGGCTGGAAGGAAAGCTGCCTGTTCCAAAGGTCCT
GCACTTTGAACGGCATGATGGCTGGAGCAATCTGCTCATGAGTGAGGCCGATGGCGTCCTTTGCTCGGAA
GAGTATGAAGATGAACAAAGCCCTGAAAAGATTATCGAGCTGTATGCGGAGTGCATCAGGCTCTTTCACT
CCATCGACATATCGGATTGTCCCTATACGAATAGCTTAGACAGCCGCTTAGCCGAATTGGATTACTTACT
GAATAACGATCTGGCCGATGTGGATTGCGAAAACTGGGAAGAAGACACTCCATTTAAAGATCCGCGCGAG
CTGTATGATTTTTTAAAGACGGAAAAGCCCGAAGAGGAACTTGTCTTTTCCCACGGCGACCTGGGAGACA
GCAACATCTTTGTGAAAGATGGCAAAGTAAGTGGCTTTATTGATCTTGGGAGAAGCGGCAGGGCGGACAA
GTGGTATGACATTGCCTTCTGCGTCCGGTCGATCAGGGAGGATATCGGGGAAGAACAGTATGTCGAGCTA
TTTTTTGACTTACTGGGGATCAAGCCTGATTGGGAGAAAATAAAATATTATATTTTACTGGATGAATTGT
TTTAGTACCTAGAATGCATGACCAAAATCCCTTAACGTGAGTTTTCGTTCCACTGAGCGTCAGACCCCGT
AGAAAAGATCAAAGGATCTTCTTGAGATCCTTTTTTTCTGCGCGTAATCTGCTGCTTGCAAACAAAAAAA
CCACCGCTACCAGCGGTGGTTTGTTTGCCGGATCAAGAGCTACCAACTCTTTTTCCGAAGGTAACTGGCT
TCAGCAGAGCGCAGATACCAAATACTGTCCTTCTAGTGTAGCCGTAGTTAGGCCACCACTTCAAGAACTC
TGTAGCACCGCCTACATACCTCGCTCTGCTAATCCTGTTACCAGTGGCTGCTGCCAGTGGCGATAAGTCG
TGTCTTACCGGGTTGGACTCAAGACGATAGTTACCGGATAAGGCGCAGCGGTCGGGCTGAACGGGGGGTT
CGTGCACACAGCCCAGCTTGGAGCGAACGACCTACACCGAACTGAGATACCTACAGCGTGAGCTATGAGA
AAGCGCCACGCTTCCCGAAGGGAGAAAGGCGGACAGGTATCCGGTAAGCGGCAGGGTCGGAACAGGAGAG
CGCACGAGGGAGCTTCCAGGGGGAAACGCCTGGTATCTTTATAGTCCTGTCGGGTTTCGCCACCTCTGAC
TTGAGCGTCGATTTTTGTGATGCTCGTCAGGGGGGCGGAGCCTATGGAAAAACGCCAGCAACGCGGCCTT
TTTACGGTTCCTGGCCTTTTGCTGGCCTTTTGCTCACATGTTCTTTCCTGCGTTATCCCCTGATTCTGTG
GATAACCGTATTACCGCCTTTGAGTGAGCTGATACCGCTCGCCGCAGCCGAACGACCGAGCGCAGCGAGT
CAGTGAGCGAGGAAGCGGATGAGCGCCTGATGCGGTATTTTCTCCTTACGCATCTGTGCGGTATTTCACA
CCGCATATGGTGCACTCTCAGTACAATCTGCTCTGATGCCGCATAGTTAAGCCAGTATACACTCCGCTAT
CGCTACGTGACTGGGTCATGGCTGCGCCCCGACACCCGCCAACACCCGCTGACGCGCCCTGACGGGCTTG
TCTGCTCCCGGCATCCGCTTACAGACAAGCTGTGACCGTCTCCGGGAGCTGCATGTGTCAGAGGTTTTCA
CCGTCATCACCGAAACGCGCGAGGCAGGGTGCCTTGATGTGGGCGCCGGCGGTCGAGTGGCGACGGCGCG
GCTTGTCCGCGCCCTGGTAGATTGCCTGGCCGTAGGCCAGCCATTTTTGAGCGGCCAGCGGCCGCGATAG
GCCGACGCGAAGCGGCGGGGCGTAGGGAGCGCAGCGACCGAAGGGTAGGCGCTTTTTGCAGCACTTCGGC
TGTGCGCTGGCCAGACAGTTATGCACAGGCCAGGCGGGTTTTAAGAGTTTTAATAAGTTTTAAAGAGTTT
TAGGCGGAAAAATCGCCTTTTTTCTCTTTTATATCAGTCACTTACATGTGTGACCGGTTCCCAATGTACG
GCTTTGGGTTCCCAATGTACGGGTTCCGGTTCCCAATGTACGGCTTTGGGTTCCCAATGTACGTGCTATC
CACAGGAAACAGACCTTTTCGACCTTTTTCCCCTGCTAGGGCAATTTGCCCTAGCATCTGCTCCGTACAT
TAGGAACCGGCGGATGCTTCGCCCTCGATCAGGTTGCGGTAGCGCATGACTAGGATCGGGCCAGCCTGCC
CCGCCTCCTCCTTCAAATCGTACTCCGGCAGGTCATTTGACCCGATCAGCTTGCGCACGGTGAAACAGAA
CTTCTTGAACTCTCCGGCGCTGCCACTGCGTTCGTAGATCGTCTTGAACAACCATCTGGCTTCTGCCTTG
CCTGCGGCGCGGCGTGCCAGGCGGTAGAGAAAACGGCCGATGCCGGGATCGATCAAAAAGTAATCGGGGT
GAACCGTCAGCACGTCCGGGTTCTTGCCTTCTGTGATCTCGCGGTACATCCAATCAGCTAGCTCGATCTC
GATGTACTCCGGCCGCCCGGTTTCGCTCTTTACGATCTTGTAGCGGCTAATCAAGGCTTCACCCTCGGAT
ACCGTCACCAGGCGGCCGTTCTTGGCCTTCTTCGTACGCTGCATGGCAACGTGCGTGGTGTTTAACCGAA
TGCAGGTTTCTACCAGGTCGTCTTTCTGCTTTCCGCCATCGGCTCGCCGGCAGAACTTGAGTACGTCCGC
AACGTGTGGACGGAACACGCGGCCGGGCTTGTCTCCCTTCCCTTCCCGGTATCGGTTCATGGATTCGGTT
AGATGGGAAACCGCCATCAGTACCAGGTCGTAATCCCACACACTGGCCATGCCGGCCGGCCCTGCGGAAA
CCTCTACGTGCCCGTCTGGAAGCTCGTAGCGGATCACCTCGCCAGCTCGTCGGTCACGCTTCGACAGACG
GAAAACGGCCACGTCCATGATGCTGCGACTATCGCGGGTGCCCACGTCATAGAGCATCGGAACGAAAAAA
TCTGGTTGCTCGTCGCCCTTGGGCGGCTTCCTAATCGACGGCGCACCGGCTGCCGGCGGTTGCCGGGATT
CTTTGCGGATTCGATCAGCGGCCGCTTGCCACGATTCACCGGGGCGTGCTTCTGCCTCGATGCGTTGCCG
CTGGGCGGCCTGCGCGGCCTTCAACTTCTCCACCAGGTCATCACCCAGCGCCGCGCCGATTTGTACCGGG
CCGGATGGTTTGCGACCGCTCACGCCGATTCCTCGGGCTTGGGGGTTCCAGTGCCATTGCAGGGCCGGCA
GGCAACCCAGCCGCTTACGCCTGGCCAACCGCCCGTTCCTCCACACATGGGGCATTCCACGGCGTCGGTG
CCTGGTTGTTCTTGATTTTCCATGCCGCCTCCTTTAGCCGCTAAAATTCATCTACTCATTTATTCATTTG
CTCATTTACTCTGGTAGCTGCGCGATGTATTCAGATAGCAGCTCGGTAATGGTCTTGCCTTGGCGTACCG
CGTACATCTTCAGCTTGGTGTGATCCTCCGCCGGCAACTGAAAGTTGACCCGCTTCATGGCTGGCGTGTC
TGCCAGGCTGGCCAACGTTGCAGCCTTGCTGCTGCGTGCGCTCGGACGGCCGGCACTTAGCGTGTTTGTG
CTTTTGCTCATTTTCTCTTTACCTCATTAACTCAAATGAGTTTTGATTTAATTTCAGCGGCCAGCGCCTG
GACCTCGCGGGCAGCGTCGCCCTCGGGTTCTGATTCAAGAACGGTTGTGCCGGCGGCGGCAGTGCCTGGG
TAGCTCACGCGCTGCGTGATACGGGACTCAAGAATGGGCAGCTCGTACCCGGCCAGCGCCTCGGCAACCT
CACCGCCGATGCGCGTGCCTTTGATCGCCCGCGACACGACAAAGGCCGCTTGTAGCCTTCCATCCGTGAC
CTCAATGCGCTGCTTAACCAGCTCCACCAGGTCGGCGGTGGCCCATATGTCGTAAGGGCTTGGCTGCACC
GGAATCAGCACGAAGTCGGCTGCCTTGATCGCGGACACAGCCAAGTCCGCCGCCTGGGGCGCTCCGTCGA
TCACTACGAAGTCGCGCCGGCCGATGGCCTTCACGTCGCGGTCAATCGTCGGGCGGTCGATGCCGACAAC
GGTTAGCGGTTGATCTTCCCGCACGGCCGCCCAATCGCGGGCACTGCCCTGGGGATCGGAATCGACTAAC
AGAACATCGGCCCCGGCGAGTTGCAGGGCGCGGGCTAGATGGGTTGCGATGGTCGTCTTGCCTGACCCGC
CTTTCTGGTTAAGTACAGCGATAACCTTCATGCGTTCCCCTTGCGTATTTGTTTATTTACTCATCGCATC
ATATACGCAGCGACCGCATGACGCAAGCTGTTTTACTCAAATACACATCACCTTTTTAGACGGCGGCGCT
CGGTTTCTTCAGCGGCCAAGCTGGCCGGCCAGGCCGCCAGCTTGGCATCAGACAAACCGGCCAGGATTTC
ATGCAGCCGCACGGTTGAGACGTGCGCGGGCGGCTCGAACACGTACCCGGCCGCGATCATCTCCGCCTCG
ATCTCTTCGGTAATGAAAAACGGTTCGTCCTGGCCGTCCTGGTGCGGTTTCATGCTTGTTCCTCTTGGCG
TTCATTCTCGGCGGCCGCCAGGGCGTCGGCCTCGGTCAATGCGTCCTCACGGAAGGCACCGCGCCGCCTG
GCCTCGGTGGGCGTCACTTCCTCGCTGCGCTCAAGTGCGCGGTACAGGGTCGAGCGATGCACGCCAAGCA
GTGCAGCCGCCTCTTTCACGGTGCGGCCTTCCTGGTCGATCAGCTCGCGGGCGTGCGCGATCTGTGCCGG
GGTGAGGGTAGGGCGGGGGCCAAACTTCACGCCTCGGGCCTTGGCGGCCTCGCGCCCGCTCCGGGTGCGG
TCGATGATTAGGGAACGCTCGAACTCGGCAATGCCGGCGAACACGGTCAACACCATGCGGCCGGCCGGCG
TGGTGGTGTCGGCCCACGGCTCTGCCAGGCTACGCAGGCCCGCGCCGGCCTCCTGGATGCGCTCGGCAAT
GTCCAGTAGGTCGCGGGTGCTGCGGGCCAGGCGGTCTAGCCTGGTCACTGTCACAACGTCGCCAGGGCGT
AGGTGGTCAAGCATCCTGGCCAGCTCCGGGCGGTCGCGCCTGGTGCCGGTGATCTTCTCGGAAAACAGCT
TGGTGCAGCCGGCCGCGTGCAGTTCGGCCCGTTGGTTGGTCAAGTCCTGGTCGTCGGTGCTGACGCGGGC
ATAGCCCAGCAGGCCAGCGGCGGCGCTCTTGTTCATGGCGTAATGTCTCCGGTTCTAGTCGCAAGTATTC
TACTTTATGCGACTAAAACACGCGACAAGAAAACGCCAGGAAAAGGGCAGGGCGGCAGCCTGTCGCGTAA
CTTAGGACTTGTGCGACATGTCGTTTTCAGAAGACGGCTGCACTGAACGTCAGAAGCCGACTGCACTATA
GCAGCGGAGGGGTTGGATCAAAGTACTTTGATCCCGAGGGGAACCCTGTGGTTGGCATGCACATACAAAT
GGACGAACGGATAAACCTTTTCACGCCCTTTTAAATATCCGATTATTCTAA
